>Addgene plasmid #216536 | pLenti-Exon2-MET | addgene full sequence | sequence record 457145 | Addgene NGS Result
TCACATGTTCTTTCCTGCGTTATCCCCTGATTCTGTGGATAACCGTATTACCGCCTTTGAGTGAGCTGAT
ACCGCTCGCCGCAGCCGAACGACCGAGCGCAGCGAGTCAGTGAGCGAGGAAGCGGAAGAGCGCCCAATAC
GCAAACCGCCTCTCCCCGCGCGTTGGCCGATTCATTAATGCAGCTGGCACGACAGGTTTCCCGACTGGAA
AGCGGGCAGTGAGCGCAACGCAATTAATGTGAGTTAGCTCACTCATTAGGCACCCCAGGCTTTACACTTT
ATGCTTCCGGCTCGTATGTTGTGTGGAATTGTGAGCGGATAACAATTTCACACAGGAAACAGCTATGACC
ATGATTACGCCAAGCGCGCAATTAACCCTCACTAAAGGGAACAAAAGCTGGAGCTGCAAGCGGTACCGTC
GACCTGCAGGTTGACATTGATTATTGACTAGTTATTAATAGTAATCAATTACGGGGTCATTAGTTCATAG
CCCATATATGGAGTTCCGCGTTACATAACTTACGGTAAATGGCCCGCCTGGCTGACCGCCCAACGACCCC
CGCCCATTGACGTCAATAATGACGTATGTTCCCATAGTAACGCCAATAGGGACTTTCCATTGACGTCAAT
GGGTGGAGTATTTACGGTAAACTGCCCACTTGGCAGTACATCAAGTGTATCATATGCCAAGTACGCCCCC
TATTGACGTCAATGACGGTAAATGGCCCGCCTGGCATTATGCCCAGTACATGACCTTATGGGACTTTCCT
ACTTGGCAGTACATCTACGTATTAGTCATCGCTATTACCATGGCGCGCCATGCAGGGCCTGAAATAACCT
CTGAAAGAGGAACTTGGTTAGGTACCTTCTGAGGCGGAAAGAACCAGCTGTGGAATGTGTGTCAGTTAGG
GTGTGGAAAGTCCCCAGGCTCCCCAGCAGGCAGAAGTATGCAAAGCATGCATCTCAATTAGTCAGCAACC
AGGTGTGGAAAGTCCCCAGGCTCCCCAGCAGGCAGAAGTATGCAAAGCATGCATCTCAATTAGTCAGCAA
CCATAGTCCCTTAAGAGGCGCGCCTTAATGTAGTCTTATGCAATACTCTTGTAGTCTTGCAACATGGTAA
CGATGAGTTAGCAACATGCCTTACAAGGAGAGAAAAAGCACCGTGCATGCCGATTGGTGGAAGTAAGGTG
GTACGATCGTGCCTTATTAGGAAGGCAACAGACGGGTCTGACATGGATTGGACGAACCACTGAATTGCCG
CATTGCAGAGATATTGTATTTAAGTGCCTAGCTCGATACATAAACGGGTCTCTCTGGTTAGACCAGATCT
GAGCCTGGGAGCTCTCTGGCTAACTAGGGAACCCACTGCTTAAGCCTCAATAAAGCTTGCCTTGAGTGCT
TCAAGTAGTGTGTGCCCGTCTGTTGTGTGACTCTGGTAACTAGAGATCCCTCAGACCCTTTTAGTCAGTG
TGGAAAATCTCTAGCAGTGGCGCCCGAACAGGGACTTGAAAGCGAAAGGGAAACCAGAGGAGCTCTCTCG
ACGCAGGACTCGGCTTGCTGAAGCGCGCACGGCAAGAGGCGAGGGGCGGCGACTGGTGAGTACGCCAAAA
ATTTTGACTAGCGGAGGCTAGAAGGAGAGAGATGGGTGCGAGAGCGTCAGTATTAAGCGGGGGAGAATTA
GATCGCGATGGGAAAAAATTCGGTTAAGGCCAGGGGGAAAGAAAAAATATAAATTAAAACATATAGTATG
GGCAAGCAGGGAGCTAGAACGATTCGCAGTTAATCCTGGCCTGTTAGAAACATCAGAAGGCTGTAGACAA
ATACTGGGACAGCTACAACCATCCCTTCAGACAGGATCAGAAGAACTTAGATCATTATATAATACAGTAG
CAACCCTCTATTGTGTGCATCAAAGGATAGAGATAAAAGACACCAAGGAAGCTTTAGACAAGATAGAGGA
AGAGCAAAACAAAAGTAAGACCACCGCACAGCAAGCGGCCGCTGATCTTCAGACCTGGAGGAGGAGATAT
GAGGGACAATTGGAGAAGTGAATTATATAAATATAAAGTAGTAAAAATTGAACCATTAGGAGTAGCACCC
ACCAAGGCAAAGAGAAGAGTGGTGCAGAGAGAAAAAAGAGCAGTGGGAATAGGAGCTTTGTTCCTTGGGT
TCTTGGGAGCAGCAGGAAGCACTATGGGCGCAGCGTCAATGACGCTGACGGTACAGGCCAGACAATTATT
GTCTGGTATAGTGCAGCAGCAGAACAATTTGCTGAGGGCTATTGAGGCGCAACAGCATCTGTTGCAACTC
ACAGTCTGGGGCATCAAGCAGCTCCAGGCAAGAATCCTGGCTGTGGAAAGATACCTAAAGGATCAACAGC
TCCTGGGGATTTGGGGTTGCTCTGGAAAACTCATTTGCACCACTGCTGTGCCTTGGAATGCTAGTTGGAG
TAATAAATCTCTGGAACAGATTTGGAATCACACGACCTGGATGGAGTGGGACAGAGAAATTAACAATTAC
ACAAGCTTAATACACTCCTTAATTGAAGAATCGCAAAACCAGCAAGAAAAGAATGAACAAGAATTATTGG
AATTAGATAAATGGGCAAGTTTGTGGAATTGGTTTAACATAACAAATTGGCTGTGGTATATAAAATTATT
CATAATGATAGTAGGAGGCTTGGTAGGTTTAAGAATAGTTTTTGCTGTACTTTCTATAGTGAATAGAGTT
AGGCAGGGATATTCACCATTATCGTTTCAGACCCACCTCCCAACCCCGAGGGGACAATTCTAGATCTTGA
GACAAATGGCAGTATTCATCCACAATTTTAAAAGAAAAGGGGGGATTGGGGGGTACAGTGCAGGGGAAAG
AATAGTAGACATAATAGCAACAGACATACAAACTAAAGAATTACAAAAACAAATTACAAAAATTCAAAAT
TTTCGGGTTTATTACAGGGACAGCAGAGATCCACTTTGGCGCCGGCTCGAGCTAGCTGCAGTAACGCCAT
TTTGCAAGGCATGGAAAAATACCAAACCAAGAATAGAGAAGTTCAGATCAAGGGCGGGTACATGAAAATA
GCTAACGTTGGGCCAAACAGGATATCTGCGGTGAGCAGTTTCGGCCCCGGCCCGGGGCCAAGAACAGATG
GTCACCGCAGTTTCGGCCCCGGCCCGAGGCCAAGAACAGATGGTCCCCAGATATGGCCCAACCCTCAGCA
GTTTCTTAAGACCCATCAGATGTTTCCAGGCTCCCCCAAGGACCTGAAATGACCCTGCGCCTTATTTGAA
TTAACCAATCAGCCTGCTTCTCGCTTCTGTTCGCGCGCTTCTGCTTCCCGAGCTCTATAAAAGAGCTCAC
AACCCCTCACTCGGCGCGCCAGTCCTCCGACAGACTGAGTCGGCCGGTCGAATCAAGCTTATCGATACCG
TCGACGGATCCACCGGTACTAGTATACTCCGGAATAAACCTCTCATAATGAAGGCCCCCGCTGTGCTTGC
ACCTGGCATCCTCGTGCTCCTGTTTACCTTGGTGCAGAGGAGCAATGGGGAGTGTAAAGAGGCACTAGCA
AAGTCCGAGATGAATGTGAATATGAAGTATCAGCTTCCCAACTTCACCGCGGAAACACCCATCCAGAATG
TCATTCTACATGAGCATCACATTTTCCTTGGTGCCACTAACTACATTTATGTTTTAAATGAGGAAGACCT
TCAGAAGGTTGCTGAGTACAAGACTGGGCCTGTGCTGGAACACCCAGATTGTTTCCCATGTCAGGACTGC
AGCAGCAAAGCCAATTTATCAGGAGGTGTTTGGAAAGATAACATCAACATGGCTCTAGTTGTCGACACCT
ACTATGATGATCAACTCATTAGCTGTGGCAGCGTCAACAGAGGGACCTGCCAGCGACATGTCTTTCCCCA
CAATCATACTGCTGACATACAGTCGGAGGTTCACTGCATATTCTCCCCACAGATAGAAGAGCCCAGCCAG
TGTCCTGACTGTGTGGTGAGCGCCCTGGGAGCCAAAGTCCTTTCATCTGTAAAGGACCGGTTCATCAACT
TCTTTGTAGGCAATACCATAAATTCTTCTTATTTCCCAGATCATCCATTGCATTCGATATCAGTGAGAAG
GCTAAAGGAAACGAAAGATGGTTTTATGTTTTTGACGGACCAGTCCTACATTGATGTTTTACCTGAGTTC
AGAGATTCTTACCCCATTAAGTATGTCCATGCCTTTGAAAGCAACAATTTTATTTACTTCTTGACGGTCC
AAAGGGAAACTCTAGATGCTCAGACTTTTCACACAAGAATAATCAGGTTCTGTTCCATAAACTCTGGATT
GCATTCCTACATGGAAATGCCTCTGGAGTGTATTCTCACAGAAAAGAGAAAAAAGAGATCCACAAAGAAG
GAAGTGTTTAATATACTTCAGGCTGCGTATGTCAGCAAGCCTGGGGCCCAGCTTGCTAGACAAATAGGAG
CCAGCCTGAATGATGACATTCTTTTCGGGGTGTTCGCACAAAGCAAGCCAGATTCTGCCGAACCAATGGA
TCGATCTGCCATGTGTGCATTCCCTATCAAATATGTCAACGACTTCTTCAACAAGATCGTCAACAAAAAC
AATGTGAGATGTCTCCAGCATTTTTACGGACCCAATCATGAGCACTGCTTTAATAGGACACTTCTGAGAA
ATTCATCAGGCTGTGAAGCGCGCCGTGATGAATATCGAACAGAGTTTACCACAGCTTTGCAGCGCGTTGA
CTTATTCATGGGTCAATTCAGCGAAGTCCTCTTAACATCTATATCCACCTTCATTAAAGGAGACCTCACC
ATAGCTAATCTTGGGACATCAGAGGGTCGCTTCATGCAGGTTGTGGTTTCTCGATCAGGACCATCAACCC
CTCATGTGAATTTTCTCCTGGACTCCCATCCAGTGTCTCCAGAAGTGATTGTGGAGCATACATTAAACCA
AAATGGCTACACACTGGTTATCACTGGGAAGAAGATCACGAAGATCCCATTGAATGGCTTGGGCTGCAGA
CATTTCCAGTCCTGCAGTCAATGCCTCTCTGCCCCACCCTTTGTTCAGTGTGGCTGGTGCCACGACAAAT
GTGTGCGATCGGAGGAATGCCTGAGCGGGACATGGACTCAACAGATCTGTCTGCCTGCAATCTACAAGGT
TTTCCCAAATAGTGCACCCCTTGAAGGAGGGACAAGGCTGACCATATGTGGCTGGGACTTTGGATTTCGG
AGGAATAATAAATTTGATTTAAAGAAAACTAGAGTTCTCCTTGGAAATGAGAGCTGCACCTTGACTTTAA
GTGAGAGCACGATGAATACATTGAAATGCACAGTTGGTCCTGCCATGAATAAGCATTTCAATATGTCCAT
AATTATTTCAAATGGCCACGGGACAACACAATACAGTACATTCTCCTATGTGGATCCTGTAATAACAAGT
ATTTCGCCGAAATACGGTCCTATGGCTGGTGGCACTTTACTTACTTTAACTGGAAATTACCTAAACAGTG
GGAATTCTAGACACATTTCAATTGGTGGAAAAACATGTACTTTAAAAAGTGTGTCAAACAGTATTCTTGA
ATGTTATACCCCAGCCCAAACCATTTCAACTGAGTTTGCTGTTAAATTGAAAATTGACTTAGCCAACCGA
GAGACAAGCATCTTCAGTTACCGTGAAGATCCCATTGTCTATGAAATTCATCCAACCAAATCTTTTATTA
GTGGTGGGAGCACAATAACAGGTGTTGGGAAAAACCTGAATTCAGTTAGTGTCCCGAGAATGGTCATAAA
TGTGCATGAAGCAGGAAGGAACTTTACAGTGGCATGTCAACATCGCTCTAATTCAGAGATAATCTGTTGT
ACCACTCCTTCCCTGCAACAGCTGAATCTGCAACTCCCCCTGAAAACCAAAGCCTTTTTCATGTTAGATG
GGATCCTTTCCAAATACTTTGATCTCATTTATGTACATAATCCTGTGTTTAAGCCTTTTGAAAAGCCAGT
GATGATCTCAATGGGCAATGAAAATGTACTGGAAATTAAGGGAAATGATATTGACCCTGAAGCAGTTAAA
GGTGAAGTGTTAAAAGTTGGAAATAAGAGCTGTGAGAATATACACTTACATTCTGAAGCCGTTTTATGCA
CGGTCCCCAATGACCTGCTGAAATTGAACAGCGAGCTAAATATAGAGTGGAAGCAAGCAATTTCTTCAAC
CGTCCTTGGAAAAGTAATAGTTCAACCAGATCAGAATTTCACAGGATTGATTGCTGGTGTTGTCTCAATA
TCAACAGCACTGTTATTACTACTTGGGTTTTTCCTGTGGCTGAAAAAGAGAAAGCAAATTAAAGATCTGG
GCAGTGAATTAGTTCGCTACGATGCAAGAGTACACACTCCTCATTTGGATAGGCTTGTAAGTGCCCGAAG
TGTAAGCCCAACTACAGAAATGGTTTCAAATGAATCTGTAGACTACCGAGCTACTTTTCCAGAAGATCAG
TTTCCTAATTCATCTCAGAACGGTTCATGCCGACAAGTGCAGTATCCTCTGACAGACATGTCCCCCATCC
TAACTAGTGGGGACTCTGATATATCCAGTCCATTACTGCAAAATACTGTCCACATTGACCTCAGTGCTCT
AAATCCAGAGCTGGTCCAGGCAGTGCAGCATGTAGTGATTGGGCCCAGTAGCCTGATTGTGCATTTCAAT
GAAGTCATAGGAAGAGGGCATTTTGGTTGTGTATATCATGGGACTTTGTTGGACAATGATGGCAAGAAAA
TTCACTGTGCTGTGAAATCCTTGAACAGAATCACTGACATAGGAGAAGTTTCCCAATTTCTGACCGAGGG
AATCATCATGAAAGATTTTAGTCATCCCAATGTCCTCTCGCTCCTGGGAATCTGCCTGCGAAGTGAAGGG
TCTCCGCTGGTGGTCCTACCATACATGAAACATGGAGATCTTCGAAATTTCATTCGAAATGAGACTCATA
ATCCAACTGTAAAAGATCTTATTGGCTTTGGTCTTCAAGTAGCCAAAGGCATGAAATATCTTGCAAGCAA
AAAGTTTGTCCACAGAGACTTGGCTGCAAGAAACTGTATGCTGGATGAAAAATTCACAGTCAAGGTTGCT
GATTTTGGTCTTGCCAGAGACATGTATGATAAAGAATACTATAGTGTACACAACAAAACAGGTGCAAAGC
TGCCAGTGAAGTGGATGGCTTTGGAAAGTCTGCAAACTCAAAAGTTTACCACCAAGTCAGATGTGTGGTC
CTTTGGCGTGCTCCTCTGGGAGCTGATGACAAGAGGAGCCCCACCTTATCCTGATGTAAACACCTTTGAT
ATAACTGTTTACTTGTTGCAAGGGAGAAGACTCCTACAACCCGAATACTGCCCAGACCCCTTATATGAAG
TAATGCTAAAATGCTGGCACCCTAAAGCCGAAATGCGCCCATCCTTTTCTGAACTGGTGTCCCGGATATC
AGCAATCTTCTCTACTTTCATTGGGGAGCACTATGTCCATGTGAACGCTACTTATGTGAACGTAAAATGT
GTCGCTCCATATCCTTCTCTGTTGTCATCAGAAGATAACGCTGATGATGAGGTGGACACACGACCAGCCT
CCTTCTGGGAGACATCATAGACGCGTATGCATGAGTAACTGAGGATCCGCCCCTCTCCCTCCCCCCCCCC
TAACGTTACTGGCCGAAGCCGCTTGGAATAAGGCCGGTGTGCGTTTGTCTATATGTTATTTTCCACCATA
TTGCCGTCTTTTGGCAATGTGAGGGCCCGGAAACCTGGCCCTGTCTTCTTGACGAGCATTCCTAGGGGTC
TTTCCCCTCTCGCCAAAGGAATGCAAGGTCTGTTGAATGTCGTGAAGGAAGCAGTTCCTCTGGAAGCTTC
TTGAAGACAAACAACGTCTGTAGCGACCCTTTGCAGGCAGCGGAACCCCCCACCTGGCGACAGGTGCCTC
TGCGGCCAAAAGCCACGTGTATAAGATACACCTGCAAAGGCGGCACAACCCCAGTGCCACGTTGTGAGTT
GGATAGTTGTGGAAAGAGTCAAATGGCTCTCCTCAAGCGTATTCAACAAGGGGCTGAAGGATGCCCAGAA
GGTACCCCATTGTATGGGATCTGATCTGGGGCCTCGGTACACATGCTTTACATGTGTTTAGTCGAGGTTA
AAAAAACGTCTAGGCCCCCCGAACCACGGGGACGTGGTTTTCCTTTGAAAAACACGATGATAATATGGCC
ACAACCATGGTGAGCAAGGGCGAGGAGCTGTTCACCGGGGTGGTGCCCATCCTGGTCGAGCTGGACGGCG
ACGTAAACGGCCACAAGTTCAGCGTGTCCGGCGAGGGCGAGGGCGATGCCACCTACGGCAAGCTGACCCT
GAAGTTCATCTGCACCACCGGCAAGCTGCCCGTGCCCTGGCCCACCCTCGTGACCACCCTGACCTACGGC
GTGCAGTGCTTCAGCCGCTACCCCGACCACATGAAGCAGCACGACTTCTTCAAGTCCGCCATGCCCGAAG
GCTACGTCCAGGAGCGCACCATCTTCTTCAAGGACGACGGCAACTACAAGACCCGCGCCGAGGTGAAGTT
CGAGGGCGACACCCTGGTGAACCGCATCGAGCTGAAGGGCATCGACTTCAAGGAGGACGGCAACATCCTG
GGGCACAAGCTGGAGTACAACTACAACAGCCACAACGTCTATATCATGGCCGACAAGCAGAAGAACGGCA
TCAAGGTGAACTTCAAGATCCGCCACAACATCGAGGACGGCAGCGTGCAGCTCGCCGACCACTACCAGCA
GAACACCCCCATCGGCGACGGCCCCGTGCTGCTGCCCGACAACCACTACCTGAGCACCCAGTCCGCCCTG
AGCAAAGACCCCAACGAGAAGCGCGATCACATGGTCCTGCTGGAGTTCGTGACCGCCGCCGGGATCACTC
TCGGCATGGACGAGCTGTACAAGTGATCGCGTTAAGTCGACAATCAACCTCTGGATTACAAAATTTGTGA
AAGATTGACTGGTATTCTTAACTATGTTGCTCCTTTTACGCTATGTGGATACGCTGCTTTAATGCCTTTG
TATCATGCTATTGCTTCCCGTATGGCTTTCATTTTCTCCTCCTTGTATAAATCCTGGTTGCTGTCTCTTT
ATGAGGAGTTGTGGCCCGTTGTCAGGCAACGTGGCGTGGTGTGCACTGTGTTTGCTGACGCAACCCCCAC
TGGTTGGGGCATTGCCACCACCTGTCAGCTCCTTTCCGGGACTTTCGCTTTCCCCCTCCCTATTGCCACG
GCGGAACTCATCGCCGCCTGCCTTGCCCGCTGCTGGACAGGGGCTCGGCTGTTGGGCACTGACAATTCCG
TGGTGTTGTCGGGGAAATCATCGTCCTTTCCTTGGCTGCTCGCCTGTGTTGCCACCTGGATTCTGCGCGG
GACGTCCTTCTGCTACGTCCCTTCGGCCCTCAATCCAGCGGACCTTCCTTCCCGCGGCCTGCTGCCGGCT
CTGCGGCCTCTTCCGCGTCTTCGCCTTCGCCCTCAGACGAGTCGGATCTCCCTTTGGGCCGCCTCCCCGC
GTCGACTTTAAGACCAATGACTTACAAGGCAGCTGTAGATCTTAGCCACTTTTTAAAAGAAAAGGGGGGA
CTGGAAGGGCTAATTCACTCCCAACGAAGACAAGATCTGCTTTTTGCTTGTACTGGGTCTCTCTGGTTAG
ACCAGATCTGAGCCTGGGAGCTCTCTGGCTAACTAGGGAACCCACTGCTTAAGCCTCAATAAAGCTTGCC
TTGAGTGCTTCAAGTAGTGTGTGCCCGTCTGTTGTGTGACTCTGGTAACTAGAGATCCCTCAGACCCTTT
TAGTCAGTGTGGAAAATCTCTAGCAGTACGTATAGTAGTTCATGTCATCTTATTATTCAGTATTTATAAC
TTGCAAAGAAATGAATATCAGAGAGTGAGAGGAACTTGTTTATTGCAGCTTATAATGGTTACAAATAAAG
CAATAGCATCACAAATTTCACAAATAAAGCATTTTTTTCACTGCATTCTAGTTGTGGTTTGTCCAAACTC
ATCAATGTATCTTATCATGTCTGGCTCTAGCTATCCCGCCCCTAACTCCGCCCATCCCGCCCCTAACTCC
GCCCAGTTCCGCCCATTCTCCGCCCCATGGCTGACTAATTTTTTTTATTTATGCAGAGGCCGAGGCCGCC
TCGGCCTCTGAGCTATTCCAGAAGTAGTGAGGAGGCTTTTTTGGAGGCCTAGGGACGTACCCAATTCGCC
CTATAGTGAGTCGTATTACGCGCGCTCACTGGCCGTCGTTTTACAACGTCGTGACTGGGAAAACCCTGGC
GTTACCCAACTTAATCGCCTTGCAGCACATCCCCCTTTCGCCAGCTGGCGTAATAGCGAAGAGGCCCGCA
CCGATCGCCCTTCCCAACAGTTGCGCAGCCTGAATGGCGAATGGG
[124 nt withheld, positions 10476-10599]
C
[91 nt withheld, positions 10601-10691]
A
[49 nt withheld, positions 10693-10741]
CCTTTGACGTTGGAGTCCACGTTCTTT
[37 nt withheld, positions 10769-10805]
ACCCTATCTCGGTCTATTCTTTTGATTTATAAGGGATTTTGCCGATTTCGGCCTATTGGTTAAAAAATGA
GCTGATTTAACAAAAATTTAACGCGAATTTTAACAAAATATTAACGCTTACAATTTAGGTGGCACTTTTC
GGGGAAATGTGCGCGGAACCCCTATTTGTTTATTTTTCTAAATACATTCAAATATGTATCCGCTCATGAG
ACAATAACCCTGATAAATGCTTCAATAATATTGAAAAAGGAAGAGTATGAGTATTCAACATTTCCGTGTC
GCCCTTATTCCCTTTTTTGCGGCATTTTGCCTTCCTGTTTTTGCTCACCCAGAAACGCTGGTGAAAGTAA
AAGATGCTGAAGATCAGTTGGGTGCACGAGTGGGTTACATCGAACTGGATCTCAACAGCGGTAAGATCCT
TGAGAGTTTTCGCCCCGAAGAACGTTTTCCAATGATGAGCACTTTTAAAGTTCTGCTATGTGGCGCGGTA
TTATCCCGTATTGACGCCGGGCAAGAGCAACTCGGTCGCCGCATACACTATTCTCAGAATGACTTGGTTG
AGTACTCACCAGTCACAGAAAAGCATCTTACGGATGGCATGACAGTAAGAGAATTATGCAGTGCTGCCAT
AACCATGAGTGATAACACTGCGGCCAACTTACTTCTGACAACGATCGGAGGACCGAAGGAGCTAACCGCT
TTTTTGCACAACATGGGGGATCATGTAACTCGCCTTGATCGTTGGGAACCGGAGCTGAATGAAGCCATAC
CAAACGACGAGCGTGACACCACGATGCCTGTAGCAATGGCAACAACGTTGCGCAAACTATTAACTGGCGA
ACTACTTACTCTAGCTTCCCGGCAACAATTAATAGACTGGATGGAGGCGGATAAAGTTGCAGGACCACTT
CTGCGCTCGGCCCTTCCGGCTGGCTGGTTTATTGCTGATAAATCTGGAGCCGGTGAGCGTGGGTCTCGCG
GTATCATTGCAGCACTGGGGCCAGATGGTAAGCCCTCCCGTATCGTAGTTATCTACACGACGGGGAGTCA
GGCAACTATGGATGAACGAAATAGACAGATCGCTGAGATAGGTGCCTCACTGATTAAGCATTGGTAACTG
TCAGACCAAGTTTACTCATATATACTTTAGATTGATTTAAAACTTCATTTTTAATTTAAAAGGATCTAGG
TGAAGATCCTTTTTGATAATCTCATGACCAAAATCCCTTAACGTGAGTTTTCGTTCCACTGAGCGTCAGA
CCCCGTAGAAAAGATCAAAGGATCTTCTTGAGATCCTTTTTTTCTGCGCGTAATCTGCTGCTTGCAAACA
AAAAAACCACCGCTACCAGCGGTGGTTTGTTTGCCGGATCAAGAGCTACCAACTCTTTTTCCGAAGGTAA
CTGGCTTCAGCAGAGCGCAGATACCAAATACTGTTCTTCTAGTGTAGCCGTAGTTAGGCCACCACTTCAA
GAACTCTGTAGCACCGCCTACATACCTCGCTCTGCTAATCCTGTTACCAGTGGCTGCTGCCAGTGGCGAT
AAGTCGTGTCTTACCGGGTTGGACTCAAGACGATAGTTACCGGATAAGGCGCAGCGGTCGGGCTGAACGG
GGGGTTCGTGCACACAGCCCAGCTTGGAGCGAACGACCTACACCGAACTGAGATACCTACAGCGTGAGCT
ATGAGAAAGCGCCACGCTTCCCGAAGGGAGAAAGGCGGACAGGTATCCGGTAAGCGGCAGGGTCGGAACA
GGAGAGCGCACGAGGGAGCTTCCAGGGGGAAACGCCTGGTATCTTTATAGTCCTGTCGGGTTTCGCCACC
TCTGACTTGAGCGTCGATTTTTGTGATGCTCGTCAGGGGGGCGGAGCCTATGGAAAAACGCCAGCAACGC
GGCCTTTTTACGGTTCCTGGCCTTTTGCTGGCCTTTTGC
Features (pLannotate 1.2.2; 31 found; start..end, strand, type, name):
      1..128     +  rep_origin     RSF ori (fragment): Plasmids containing the RSF 1030 origin of replication can be propagated in E. coli cells that contain additional plasmids with compatible origins.
    130..222     +  CDS            lacI (fragment): lac repressor; lacI; The lac repressor binds to the lac operator to inhibit transcription in E. coli. This inhibition can be relieved by adding lactose or isopropyl-β-D-thiogalactopyranoside (IPTG).
    235..256     +  protein_bind   CAP binding site: CAP binding activates transcription in the presence of cAMP. E. coli catabolite activator protein
    271..301     +  promoter       lac promoter: promoter for the E. coli lac operon
    305..327     +  protein_bind   lac operator (fragment): The lac repressor binds to the lac operator to inhibit transcription in E. coli. This inhibition can be relieved by adding lactose or isopropyl-β-D-thiogalactopyranoside (IPTG). lac repressor encoded by lacI
    370..388     +  promoter       T3 promoter: promoter for bacteriophage T3 RNA polymerase
    433..812     +  enhancer       CMV enhancer: human cytomegalovirus immediate early enhancer
    869..1060    +  promoter       SV40 promoter (fragment): SV40 enhancer and early promoter
   1079..1305    +  promoter       RSV promoter: Rous sarcoma virus enhancer/promoter
   1306..1486    +  LTR            5' LTR (truncated): truncated 5' long terminal repeat (LTR) from HIV-1
   1533..1658    +  misc_feature   HIV-1 Ψ: packaging signal of human immunodeficiency virus type 1
   1642..2005    +  CDS            HIV-1 gag (fragment): gag protein from human immunodeficiency virus 1; gag
   2151..2384    +  misc_feature   RRE: The Rev response element (RRE) of HIV-1 allows for Rev-dependent mRNA export from the nucleus to the cytoplasm.
   2761..2785    +  CDS            Rev (fragment): human immunodeficiency virus 1 (HIV-1) Rev protein; rev; enhances nuclear export of unspliced and incompletely spliced viral mRNAs
   2826..2943    +  misc_feature   cPPT/CTS: central polypurine tract and central termination sequence of HIV-1
   3001..3402    +  promoter       SFFV promoter: spleen focus-forming virus long terminal repeat (LTR) promoter
   3412..3435    +  misc_feature   MCS (fragment): pBluescript multiple cloning site
   3478..7647    +  CDS            MET: MET_HUMAN - Experimental evidence at protein level: Swiss-Prot protein existence level 1. (Microbial infection) Acts as a receptor for Listeria monocytogenes internalin InlB, mediating entry of the pathogen into cells. From Homo sapiens (Human).
   7680..8266    +  misc_feature   IRES2: internal ribosome entry site (IRES) of the encephalomyocarditis virus (EMCV)
   8267..8983    +  CDS            EGFP: EGFP is a basic (constitutively fluorescent) green fluorescent protein published in 1996, derived from Aequorea victoria. It is reported to be a rapidly-maturing weak dimer with moderate acid sensitivity.
   9002..9590    +  misc_feature   WPRE: woodchuck hepatitis virus posttranscriptional regulatory element
   9641..9660    +  misc_feature   cPPT/CTS (fragment): central polypurine tract and central termination sequence of HIV-1
   9662..9895    +  LTR            3' LTR (ΔU3): self-inactivating 3' long terminal repeat (LTR) from HIV-1
   9973..10094   +  polyA_signal   SV40 poly(A) signal: SV40 polyadenylation signal
  10134..10269   +  rep_origin     SV40 ori: SV40 origin of replication
  10290..10308   -  promoter       T7 promoter: promoter for bacteriophage T7 RNA polymerase
  10316..10471   +  CDS            lacZα (fragment): LacZα fragment of β-galactosidase; lacZ fragment
  10476..10904   +  rep_origin     f1 ori (sequence partly withheld): f1 bacteriophage origin of replication; arrow indicates direction of (+) strand synthesis
  10957..11061   +  promoter       AmpR promoter: bla
  11062..11922   +  CDS            AmpR: β-lactamase; bla; confers resistance to ampicillin, carbenicillin, and related antibiotics
  12093..12681   +  rep_origin     ori: high-copy-number ColE1/pMB1/pBR322/pUC origin of replication
