[The description below was written by a language model from this plasmid's Addgene catalogue record and pLannotate feature annotations shown in this document.]
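Description:
pLenti-Exon2-MET is a lentiviral mammalian expression plasmid of about 12.7 kb, built on the pLenti_IRES_GFP backbone. It carries the human MET receptor tyrosine kinase coding sequence, cloned without its native 5' untranslated region. In bacteria it is maintained through a high-copy ColE1/pUC-type origin and selected with ampicillin via the β-lactamase gene. An f1 origin, an SV40 origin and leftover cloning-vector elements (lac promoter/operator, lacZα fragment, T3 and T7 promoters) are also annotated in the backbone.

The transfer cassette has a third-generation, self-inactivating layout. An RSV promoter fused to a truncated HIV-1 5' LTR drives genomic RNA production in packaging cells. It is followed by the Ψ packaging signal with a partial gag sequence, the Rev response element for Rev-dependent nuclear export, and the cPPT/CTS, which aids nuclear import of the reverse-transcribed genome. The ΔU3 3' LTR inactivates the viral promoter after integration, and an SV40 polyadenylation signal lies downstream of it.

Within the provirus, the spleen focus-forming virus (SFFV) LTR promoter transcribes a bicistronic message. The MET open reading frame comes first, followed by an EMCV IRES and EGFP, so green fluorescence marks transduced cells that express the transgene. A WPRE downstream of EGFP enhances transcript stability and expression.

The stated purpose is simply a MET coding sequence lacking the 5'UTR. The associated publication concerns integrated stress response control of MET overexpression in cancer. This suggests the construct serves as a comparison for versions retaining the 5'UTR in studies of translational regulation, although the record does not spell this out.
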