Addgene plasmid #216536: pLenti-Exon2-MET
Purpose: MET CDS without 5'UTR
Depositing lab: Dogus Altintas & Paolo Comoglio. Depositing organization: IFOM Fondazione, Italy. Publication: The integrated stress response drives MET oncogene overexpression in cancers. Cerqua M, Foiani M, Boccaccio C, Comoglio PM, Altintas DM. EMBO J. 2025 Jan 7. doi: 10.1038/s44318-024-00338-4. PubMed 39774381.
Backbone
  Vector backbone: pLenti_IRES_GFP
  Backbone manufacturer: Addgene_169280
  Vector type: Mammalian Expression, Lentiviral
Growth in bacteria
  Bacterial resistance: Ampicillin, 100 μg/mL
  Growth temperature: 37°C
  Growth strain: NEB Stable
  Copy number: Unknown
Gene/Insert
  Gene/Insert name: MET without 5'UTR
  Species: H. sapiens (human)
  GenBank ID: NM_000245.4
Terms and licenses: Academic/Nonprofit Terms; Industry Terms: Not Available to Industry
How to cite: pLenti-Exon2-MET was a gift from Dogus Altintas & Paolo Comoglio (Addgene plasmid # 216536 ; http://n2t.net/addgene:216536 ; RRID:Addgene_216536)
